Addgene plasmid #113010: pMAL c2x Tral FL-15D
Purpose: For bacterial expression of MBP fusion of full-length Drosophila Tral with Phos-mimic mutations
Depositing lab: Terry Orr-Weaver. Depositing organization: Whitehead Institute for Biomedical Research. Publication: Identification of PNG kinase substrates uncovers interactions with the translational repressor TRAL in the oocyte-to-embryo transition. Hara M, Lourido S, Petrova B, Lou HJ, Von Stetina JR, Kashevsky H, Turk BE, Orr-Weaver TL. Elife. 2018 Feb 26;7. pii: 33150. doi: 10.7554/eLife.33150. PubMed 29480805.
Backbone
  Vector backbone: pMAL
  Vector type: Bacterial Expression
Growth in bacteria
  Bacterial resistance: Ampicillin, 100 μg/mL
  Growth temperature: 37°C
  Growth strain: DH5alpha
  Copy number: High Copy
Gene/Insert
  Gene/Insert name: full length tral
  Species: D. melanogaster (fly)
  Mutation: 15 PNG phosphorylation sites mutated to D
  Entrez Gene: tral (a.k.a. Dmel_CG10686, BEST:GH08269, CG10686, DmLSm15, Dmel\CG10686, LSm15, Lsm15, Scd6p, TRAL, Tral, anon-EST:Posey139, anon-WO0172774.89, anon-WO02059370.24, p67, p70)
  Cloning method: Restriction Enzyme; 5′ cloning site Unknown (unknown if destroyed); 3′ cloning site Unknown (unknown if destroyed)
Terms and licenses: Academic/Nonprofit Terms; Industry Terms: Not Available to Industry
How to cite: pMAL c2x Tral FL-15D was a gift from Terry Orr-Weaver (Addgene plasmid # 113010 ; http://n2t.net/addgene:113010 ; RRID:Addgene_113010)
