[The description below was written by a language model from this plasmid's Addgene catalogue record and pLannotate feature annotations shown in this document.]
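Description:
pMAL c2x Tral FL-15D is a bacterial expression plasmid built on the pMAL backbone for producing full-length Drosophila melanogaster Trailer hitch (Tral, an LSm14/Scd6-family protein) as a fusion to maltose binding protein in E. coli. The annotated 8,578 nt sequence shows the standard pMAL expression arrangement. A tac promoter followed by a lac operator drives an MBP coding sequence that lacks its signal peptide, so the fusion stays in the cytosol. A lacI gene under the lacIq promoter on the same plasmid supplies repressor, keeping expression off until IPTG is added. Downstream of MBP, the automated annotation marks two fragments matching mouse Lsm14b and Xenopus lsm14b-b. These are homology hits to conserved regions of the Tral insert rather than separate vertebrate genes, and the Tral open reading frame itself is not annotated by name. A residual lacZα fragment and the rrnB T1 and T2 terminators follow the insert.

The insert carries aspartate substitutions at 15 sites phosphorylated by PNG kinase, making this a phosphomimetic version of the protein. The cloning sites used are recorded as unknown. The plasmid is selected with ampicillin through the bla gene and replicates from a ColE1/pMB1-type origin. An M13 origin allows single-stranded DNA production, and the pBR322-derived bom and rop regions are also present. The catalogue lists the plasmid as high copy, although rop normally restrains copy number. The MBP tag typically improves solubility and permits amylose affinity purification, so the construct is suited to preparing recombinant phosphomimetic Tral for biochemical study of how PNG phosphorylation affects this translational repressor.
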