Features (pLannotate 1.2.2; 20 found; start..end, strand, type, name):
      3..80      +  promoter       lacIq promoter: lacI (mutant); In the lacIq allele, a single base change in the promoter boosts expression of the lacI gene about 10-fold.
     81..1163    +  CDS            lacI: lac repressor; lacI; The lac repressor binds to the lac operator to inhibit transcription in E. coli. This inhibition can be relieved by adding lactose or isopropyl-β-D-thiogalactopyranoside (IPTG).
   1176..1197    +  protein_bind   CAP binding site: CAP binding activates transcription in the presence of cAMP. E. coli catabolite activator protein
   1216..1233    +  promoter       tet promoter (fragment): E. coli promoter for tetracycline efflux protein gene
   1406..1434    +  promoter       tac promoter: strong E. coli promoter; hybrid between the trp and lac UV5 promoters
   1442..1458    +  protein_bind   lac operator: The lac repressor binds to the lac operator to inhibit transcription in E. coli. This inhibition can be relieved by adding lactose or isopropyl-β-D-thiogalactopyranoside (IPTG). lac repressor encoded by lacI
   1528..2628    +  CDS            MBP: maltose binding protein from E. coli; malE (mutated); This version of the gene does not encode a signal sequence, so MBP will remain in the cytosol.
   2701..3060    +  CDS            Lsm14b (fragment): LS14B_MOUSE - Also known as Fam61b, Rap55b From Mus musculus (Mouse).
   3829..4422    +  CDS            lsm14b-b (fragment): L14BB_XENLA - Also known as lsm14b, rap42 From Xenopus laevis (African clawed frog).
   4668..4822    +  CDS            lacZα (fragment): LacZα fragment of β-galactosidase; lacZ fragment
   4915..5030    +  ncRNA          5S rRNA: Accession: RF00001 - 5S ribosomal RNA
   5034..5120    +  terminator     rrnB T1 terminator: Escherichia coli rrnB; transcription terminator T1 from the E. coli rrnB gene
   5212..5239    +  terminator     rrnB T2 terminator: transcription terminator T2 from the E. coli rrnB gene
   5258..5349    +  promoter       AmpR promoter: bla
   5350..6210    +  CDS            AmpR: β-lactamase; bla; confers resistance to ampicillin, carbenicillin, and related antibiotics
   6252..6765    -  rep_origin     M13 ori (sequence partly withheld): M13 bacteriophage origin of replication; arrow indicates direction of (+) strand synthesis
   6876..7464    +  rep_origin     ori: high-copy-number ColE1/pMB1/pBR322/pUC origin of replication
   7650..7792    -  misc_feature   bom: basis of mobility region from pBR322
   7894..8085    -  CDS            rop: Rop protein, which maintains plasmids at low copy number; rop
   8102..8482    +  CDS            YPB1_ECOLX: Protein predicted: Swiss-Prot protein existence level 4. From Escherichia coli.
>Addgene plasmid #113010 | pMAL c2x Tral FL-15D | addgene full sequence | sequence record 216430 | Addgene NGS Result
CCGACACCATCGAATGGTGCAAAACCTTTCGCGGTATGGCATGATAGCGCCCGGAAGAGAGTCAATTCAG
GGTGGTGAATGTGAAACCAGTAACGTTATACGATGTCGCAGAGTATGCCGGTGTCTCTTATCAGACCGTT
TCCCGCGTGGTGAACCAGGCCAGCCACGTTTCTGCGAAAACGCGGGAAAAAGTGGAAGCGGCGATGGCGG
AGCTGAATTACATTCCCAACCGCGTGGCACAACAACTGGCGGGCAAACAGTCGTTGCTGATTGGCGTTGC
CACCTCCAGTCTGGCCCTGCACGCGCCGTCGCAAATTGTCGCGGCGATTAAATCTCGCGCCGATCAACTG
GGTGCCAGCGTGGTGGTGTCGATGGTAGAACGAAGCGGCGTCGAAGCCTGTAAAGCGGCGGTGCACAATC
TTCTCGCGCAACGCGTCAGTGGGCTGATCATTAACTATCCGCTGGATGACCAGGATGCCATTGCTGTGGA
AGCTGCCTGCACTAATGTTCCGGCGTTATTTCTTGATGTCTCTGACCAGACACCCATCAACAGTATTATT
TTCTCCCATGAAGACGGTACGCGACTGGGCGTGGAGCATCTGGTCGCATTGGGTCACCAGCAAATCGCGC
TGTTAGCGGGCCCATTAAGTTCTGTCTCGGCGCGTCTGCGTCTGGCTGGCTGGCATAAATATCTCACTCG
CAATCAAATTCAGCCGATAGCGGAACGGGAAGGCGACTGGAGTGCCATGTCCGGTTTTCAACAAACCATG
CAAATGCTGAATGAGGGCATCGTTCCCACTGCGATGCTGGTTGCCAACGATCAGATGGCGCTGGGCGCAA
TGCGCGCCATTACCGAGTCCGGGCTGCGCGTTGGTGCGGATATCTCAGTAGTGGGATACGACGATACCGA
AGACAGCTCATGTTATATCCCGCCGTTAACCACCATCAAACAGGATTTTCGCCTGCTGGGGCAAACCAGC
GTGGACCGCTTGCTGCAACTCTCTCAGGGCCAGGCGGTGAAGGGCAATCAGCTGTTGCCCGTCTCACTGG
TGAAAAGAAAAACCACCCTGGCGCCCAATACGCAAACCGCCTCTCCCCGCGCGTTGGCCGATTCATTAAT
GCAGCTGGCACGACAGGTTTCCCGACTGGAAAGCGGGCAGTGAGCGCAACGCAATTAATGTAAGTTAGCT
CACTCATTAGGCACAATTCTCATGTTTGACAGCTTATCATCGACTGCACGGTGCACCAATGCTTCTGGCG
TCAGGCAGCCATCGGAAGCTGTGGTATGGCTGTGCAGGTCGTAAATCACTGCATAATTCGTGTCGCTCAA
GGCGCACTCCCGTTCTGGATAATGTTTTTTGCGCCGACATCATAACGGTTCTGGCAAATATTCTGAAATG
AGCTGTTGACAATTAATCATCGGCTCGTATAATGTGTGGAATTGTGAGCGGATAACAATTTCACACAGGA
AACAGCCAGTCCGTTTAGGTGTTTTCACGAGCACTTCACCAACAAGGACCATAGCATATGAAAATCGAAG
AAGGTAAACTGGTAATCTGGATTAACGGCGATAAAGGCTATAACGGTCTCGCTGAAGTCGGTAAGAAATT
CGAGAAAGATACCGGAATTAAAGTCACCGTTGAGCATCCGGATAAACTGGAAGAGAAATTCCCACAGGTT
GCGGCAACTGGCGATGGCCCTGACATTATCTTCTGGGCACACGACCGCTTTGGTGGCTACGCTCAATCTG
GCCTGTTGGCTGAAATCACCCCGGACAAAGCGTTCCAGGACAAGCTGTATCCGTTTACCTGGGATGCCGT
ACGTTACAACGGCAAGCTGATTGCTTACCCGATCGCTGTTGAAGCGTTATCGCTGATTTATAACAAAGAT
CTGCTGCCGAACCCGCCAAAAACCTGGGAAGAGATCCCGGCGCTGGATAAAGAACTGAAAGCGAAAGGTA
AGAGCGCGCTGATGTTCAACCTGCAAGAACCGTACTTCACCTGGCCGCTGATTGCTGCTGACGGGGGTTA
TGCGTTCAAGTATGAAAACGGCAAGTACGACATTAAAGACGTGGGCGTGGATAACGCTGGCGCGAAAGCG
GGTCTGACCTTCCTGGTTGACCTGATTAAAAACAAACACATGAATGCAGACACCGATTACTCCATCGCAG
AAGCTGCCTTTAATAAAGGCGAAACAGCGATGACCATCAACGGCCCGTGGGCATGGTCCAACATCGACAC
CAGCAAAGTGAATTATGGTGTAACGGTACTGCCGACCTTCAAGGGTCAACCATCCAAACCGTTCGTTGGC
GTGCTGAGCGCAGGTATTAACGCCGCCAGTCCGAACAAAGAGCTGGCAAAAGAGTTCCTCGAAAACTATC
TGCTGACTGATGAAGGTCTGGAAGCGGTTAATAAAGACAAACCGCTGGGTGCCGTAGCGCTGAAGTCTTA
CGAGGAAGAGTTGGCGAAAGATCCACGTATTGCCGCCACTATGGAAAACGCCCAGAAAGGTGAAATCATG
CCGAACATCCCGCAGATGTCCGCTTTCTGGTATGCCGTGCGTACTGCGGTGATCAACGCCGCCAGCGGTC
GTCAGACTGTCGATGAAGCCCTGAAAGACGCGCAGACTAATTCGAGCTCGAACAACAACAACAATAACAA
TAACAACAACCTCGGGATCGAGGGAAGGATTTCAGAATTCATGAGCGGGGGATTACCGGAGTTGGGCTCC
AAAATCAGCCTCATTTCCAAGGCGGACATTCGATACGAGGGCCGCCTGTACACGGTGGATCCGCAGGAGT
GCACCATTGCGCTCTCGAGTGTGCGATCCTTCGGTACAGAAGATCGGGACACCCAGTTCCAGATAGCGCC
GCAATCGCAGATCTACGACTACATCCTATTCCGTGGCTCGGACATCAAGGACATTCGCGTTGTCAACAAC
CACACGCTGCCGCACCACAATGACCCGGCGATCATGCAGGCGCAGCTCCAGAACGGACCGCCCCAGATGC
CGCAGCACTTCCCCATGCCCAGCGGGATGAGCGGTCCGCCGCAGCAGCAACAGGTGCCGTCGCAGCAACC
GCCCCAAATGCCAAGCGGTGGAGGCAGTGGTGGTGCTGGTGGAGCAGGAGCTCCTGGCGGCGGCGGACCC
GGCTACGGCAATGGCAATCCGTTCGGCAACCTCGGCGGTCCCAATCTGGCCAACATGGTGGGCAATGCGG
GCGGATCGCTTGCACCCGGTTCCGGTGCTCCGGGCAGCGGACCCTTCATGCACATCGGTGGCAATCAGCA
GCAACCGAAGCCCCAGCAGCAGAAACAGCCAAACATGCTGGCCGGTGCCTCGCGATCGACGACGCCCATT
AGCCTGATTGTGAGTCCCACGGCGGAGCTGACTCAGCAGCAGCAGCTGCACCAGCAACAGAACGCTGGCC
AGGGTGGCAACGGACGCGATGCAGGACATAAGCGCCAGAACCACCAGCAGCAACAGAATCAGCAGCATCA
GCAACGTGGCGGACCCAGCCACAACAATATGCAGCAGCAGCAGCAACGAGGCGGCGGCAGTGGAACGGAC
TTCTATAACCAGCAGCGGGATCGTCGGGACTCCGGACGTCAAATGGACAACAACTATAGCAACAACTACA
ACAACAATAATAATAATCAGCGCAATCGCGGCGGCGGCAACGGAATGCAACAGCAGCAGCGAGGAGGAAA
CGGCGGCAGCGGCGGCGGCGGTGGAAACGGAGGTGGAAACAACCCGGCCTGGAACATGCATCGCGGCAAC
CAGAACTCGAACAACATGATGAACATGCGCAACCGCGGCATGGGATCCCGCGGCCCCATGCGACCCAATC
AGGGCTATCGTCCGCAGTCGGCCAATAATCAGAACAAGCCGCGGAACAAGATCAAGTTCGAGGGCGACTT
CGATTTCGAGCAGGCAAACAACAAGTTCGAGGAACTGCGCTCCCAACTGGCCAAGCTCAAGGTGGCCGAG
GATGGTGCACCCAAGCCAGCCGACAATGCAGATGCCGCCGATGCAGATGCAGACAATGAGCAGGTGGGTG
AGAAGGTTGAAGGCGTTCACACACTGAATGGCGAGACCGACAAGAAGGATGATTCTGGCAACGAGACCGG
CGCTGGAGAGCACGAGCCTGAGGAGGATGATGTTGCTGTGTGCTACGACAAGACCAAATCGTTCTTCGAC
AACATCTCGTGCGAGGCTGCCCAGGATCGCAGCAAGAACAAGAAGAACGATTGGCGCCAGGAGCGCAAGT
TGAACGATGAGGACTTCGGAGTGGACGACGATCGACGTGGCAGTTACCGCGGACGCAACCAATACTACAA
CAATAATGGCAACGGCGGCATTAACTCGGGATATGGAGGAGCGCCAGGCTACAACAGGAACAATTATCGC
ATGGGTGGCGGCGGCGGAAACTTCCGAAACAGGAGCAACAATCGCAACAACGGCGGCGGTCGTGGCGGAA
ACGGAATGCCAAACATCACCAATGGCAACACGGCTGCTGCGCTGAAGGCGGCCAACAATGCTGCTGGCCA
CGGATCCAATGCCACGGACTCCAGTGCACCAAATGCCGATGACGCGGATGACAAGTCGACGTCCCTCTTG
CCAGAGCAGGATCAACAGGTGGCGGCAGTTTCACAATAGAAGCTTGGCACTGGCCGTCGTTTTACAACGT
CGTGACTGGGAAAACCCTGGCGTTACCCAACTTAATCGCCTTGCAGCACATCCCCCTTTCGCCAGCTGGC
GTAATAGCGAAGAGGCCCGCACCGATCGCCCTTCCCAACAGTTGCGCAGCCTGAATGGCGAATGGCAGCT
TGGCTGTTTTGGCGGATGAGATAAGATTTTCAGCCTGATACAGATTAAATCAGAACGCAGAAGCGGTCTG
ATAAAACAGAATTTGCCTGGCGGCAGTAGCGCGGTGGTCCCACCTGACCCCATGCCGAACTCAGAAGTGA
AACGCCGTAGCGCCGATGGTAGTGTGGGGTCTCCCCATGCGAGAGTAGGGAACTGCCAGGCATCAAATAA
AACGAAAGGCTCAGTCGAAAGACTGGGCCTTTCGTTTTATCTGTTGTTTGTCGGTGAACGCTCTCCTGAG
TAGGACAAATCCGCCGGGAGCGGATTTGAACGTTGCGAAGCAACGGCCCGGAGGGTGGCGGGCAGGACGC
CCGCCATAAACTGCCAGGCATCAAATTAAGCAGAAGGCCATCCTGACGGATGGCCTTTTTGCGTTTCTAC
AAACTCTTTTGTTTATTTTTCTAAATACATTCAAATATGTATCCGCTCATGAGACAATAACCCTGATAAA
TGCTTCAATAATATTGAAAAAGGAAGAGTATGAGTATTCAACATTTCCGTGTCGCCCTTATTCCCTTTTT
TGCGGCATTTTGCCTTCCTGTTTTTGCTCACCCAGAAACGCTGGTGAAAGTAAAAGATGCTGAAGATCAG
TTGGGTGCACGAGTGGGTTACATCGAACTGGATCTCAACAGCGGTAAGATCCTTGAGAGTTTTCGCCCCG
AAGAACGTTTCCCAATGATGAGCACTTTTAAAGTTCTGCTATGTGGCGCGGTATTATCCCGTGTTGACGC
CGGGCAAGAGCAACTCGGTCGCCGCATACACTATTCTCAGAATGACTTGGTTGAGTACTCACCAGTCACA
GAAAAGCATCTTACGGATGGCATGACAGTAAGAGAATTATGCAGTGCTGCCATAACCATGAGTGATAACA
CTGCGGCCAACTTACTTCTGACAACGATCGGAGGACCGAAGGAGCTAACCGCTTTTTTGCACAACATGGG
GGATCATGTAACTCGCCTTGATCGTTGGGAACCGGAGCTGAATGAAGCCATACCAAACGACGAGCGTGAC
ACCACGATGCCTGTAGCAATGGCAACAACGTTGCGCAAACTATTAACTGGCGAACTACTTACTCTAGCTT
CCCGGCAACAATTAATAGACTGGATGGAGGCGGATAAAGTTGCAGGACCACTTCTGCGCTCGGCCCTTCC
GGCTGGCTGGTTTATTGCTGATAAATCTGGAGCCGGTGAGCGTGGGTCTCGCGGTATCATTGCAGCACTG
GGGCCAGATGGTAAGCCCTCCCGTATCGTAGTTATCTACACGACGGGGAGTCAGGCAACTATGGATGAAC
GAAATAGACAGATCGCTGAGATAGGTGCCTCACTGATTAAGCATTGGTAACTGTCAGACCAAGTTTACTC
ATATATACTTTAGATTGATT
[38 nt withheld, positions 6251-6288]
A
[37 nt withheld, positions 6290-6326]
ATTTTGTTAAAATTCGCGTTAAATTTTTGTTAAATCAGCTCATTTTTTAACCAATAGGCCGAAATCGGCA
AAATCCCTTATAAATCAAAAGAATAGACCGAGATAGGGT
[37 nt withheld, positions 6436-6472]
AAAGAACGTGGACTCCAACGTCAAAGG
[141 nt withheld, positions 6500-6640]
G
[125 nt withheld, positions 6642-6766]
AAAGGATCTAGGTGAAGATCCTTTTTGATAATCTCATGACCAAAATCCCTTAACGTGAGTTTTCGTTCCA
CTGAGCGTCAGACCCCGTAGAAAAGATCAAAGGATCTTCTTGAGATCCTTTTTTTCTGCGCGTAATCTGC
TGCTTGCAAACAAAAAAACCACCGCTACCAGCGGTGGTTTGTTTGCCGGATCAAGAGCTACCAACTCTTT
TTCCGAAGGTAACTGGCTTCAGCAGAGCGCAGATACCAAATACTGTCCTTCTAGTGTAGCCGTAGTTAGG
CCACCACTTCAAGAACTCTGTAGCACCGCCTACATACCTCGCTCTGCTAATCCTGTTACCAGTGGCTGCT
GCCAGTGGCGATAAGTCGTGTCTTACCGGGTTGGACTCAAGACGATAGTTACCGGATAAGGCGCAGCGGT
CGGGCTGAACGGGGGGTTCGTGCACACAGCCCAGCTTGGAGCGAACGACCTACACCGAACTGAGATACCT
ACAGCGTGAGCTATGAGAAAGCGCCACGCTTCCCGAAGGGAGAAAGGCGGACAGGTATCCGGTAAGCGGC
AGGGTCGGAACAGGAGAGCGCACGAGGGAGCTTCCAGGGGGAAACGCCTGGTATCTTTATAGTCCTGTCG
GGTTTCGCCACCTCTGACTTGAGCGTCGATTTTTGTGATGCTCGTCAGGGGGGCGGAGCCTATGGAAAAA
CGCCAGCAACGCGGCCTTTTTACGGTTCCTGGCCTTTTGCTGGCCTTTTGCTCACATGTTCTTTCCTGCG
TTATCCCCTGATTCTGTGGATAACCGTATTACCGCCTTTGAGTGAGCTGATACCGCTCGCCGCAGCCGAA
CGACCGAGCGCAGCGAGTCAGTGAGCGAGGAAGCGGAAGAGCGCCTGATGCGGTATTTTCTCCTTACGCA
TCTGTGCGGTATTTCACACCGCATATATGGTGCACTCTCAGTACAATCTGCTCTGATGCCGCATAGTTAA
GCCAGTATACACTCCGCTATCGCTACGTGACTGGGTCATGGCTGCGCCCCGACACCCGCCAACACCCGCT
GACGCGCCCTGACGGGCTTGTCTGCTCCCGGCATCCGCTTACAGACAAGCTGTGACCGTCTCCGGGAGCT
GCATGTGTCAGAGGTTTTCACCGTCATCACCGAAACGCGCGAGGCAGCTGCGGTAAAGCTCATCAGCGTG
GTCGTGCAGCGATTCACAGATGTCTGCCTGTTCATCCGCGTCCAGCTCGTTGAGTTTCTCCAGAAGCGTT
AATGTCTGGCTTCTGATAAAGCGGGCCATGTTAAGGGCGGTTTTTTCCTGTTTGGTCACTGATGCCTCCG
TGTAAGGGGGATTTCTGTTCATGGGGGTAATGATACCGATGAAACGAGAGAGGATGCTCACGATACGGGT
TACTGATGATGAACATGCCCGGTTACTGGAACGTTGTGAGGGTAAACAACTGGCGGTATGGATGCGGCGG
GACCAGAGAAAAATCACTCAGGGTCAATGCCAGCGCTTCGTTAATACAGATGTAGGTGTTCCACAGGGTA
GCCAGCAGCATCCTGCGATGCAGATCCGGAACATAATGGTGCAGGGCGCTGACTTCCGCGTTTCCAGACT
TTACGAAACACGGAAACCGAAGACCATTCATGTTGTTGCTCAGGTCGCAGACGTTTTGCAGCAGCAGTCG
CTTCACGTTCGCTCGCGTATCGGTGATTCATTCTGCTAACCAGTAAGGCAACCCCGCCAGCCTAGCCGGG
TCCTCAACGACAGGAGCACGATCATGCGCACCCGTGGCCAGGACCCAACGCTGCCCGAAATT
